>Addgene plasmid #60392 | pRS426-TUB1-internal6xHis - human TUBA1a Cterminal tail | addgene partial sequence | sequence record 98600 | M13-F20 5'-TGTAAAACGACGGCCAGT-3'
GGGTACCGGCCGCAAATTAAAGCCTTCGAGCGTCCCAAAACCTTCTCAAGCAAGGTTTTCAGTATAATGT
TACATGCGTACACGCGTCTGTACAGAAAAAAAAGAAAAATTTGAAATATAAATAACGTTCTTAATACTAA
CATAACTATAAAAAAATAAATAGGGACCTAGACTTCAGGTTGTCTAACTCCTTCCTTTTCGGTTAGAGCG
GATGTGGGGGGAGGGCGTGAATGTAAGCGTGACATAACTAATTACATGACTCGAGTTAATATTCTTCACC
TTCTTCTTCACCTTCACCTTCAACTGAGTCGGCACCCACTTCGATGTAATCTCTTTCTAAAGCAGCCAAA
TCTTCTCTAGCTTCGGTGAATTCACCTTCTTCCATACCTTCACCGACATACCAGTGGACGAAAGCACGTT
TGGCATACATTAAATCGAATTTTCTATCGATTCTCTTCCAAGCCTCAGCAATGGATGTGGTATTTGACAA
CATACAGACGGCCCTATCCACAGTGGCCAATTGTGAGTTTGGTGTGGCAGTTGGAGGTTCGTAGCAAATA
CCGATCTTGAAACCAGTTGGACACCAATCAACCAATTGGACGGTCTTCTTGTTTTTCACCTGCTCGACAG
CTCTTTGAACATCTCTTGTTACCACATCACCCCTGTATAACAGACAAGTAGCCATGTATTTACCATCTCT
TGGATCACACTTGACCATCTGGTTACCAGGTTCAAAACAAGCGTTTGTAATTTCTGACACAGAGTTGGAC
TCATGGAATGCC
