>Addgene plasmid #60392 | pRS426-TUB1-internal6xHis - human TUBA1a Cterminal tail | addgene partial sequence | sequence record 98606 | M13-Rev 5'-CAGGAAACAGCTATGACC-3'
GCTGGAGCTCTAGTACGGATTAGAAGCCGCCGAGCGGGTGACAGCCCTCCGAAGGAAGACTCTCCTCCGT
GCGTCCTCGTCTTCACCGGTCGCGTTCCTGAAACGCAGATGTGCCTCGCGCCGCACTGCTCCGAACAATA
AAGATTCTACAATACTAGCTTTTATGGTTATGAAGAGGAAAAATTGGCAGTAACCTGGCCCCACAAACCT
TCAAATGAACGAATCAAATTAACAACCATAGGATGATAATGCGATTAGTTTTTTAGCCTTATTTCTGGGG
TAATTAATCAGCGAAGCGATGATTTTTGATCTATTAACAGATATATAAATGCAAAAACTGCATAACCACT
TTAACTAATACTTTCAACATTTTCGGTTTGTATTACTTCTTATTCAAATGTAATAAAAGTATCAACAAAA
AATTGTTAATATACCTCTATACTTTAACGTCAAGGAGAAAAAACCCCGGATTCTAGAACTAGTGGATCCA
AAATGAGAGAAGTTATTAGTATTAATGGTATGTTCGATTTGCCCGTCCAGGCTAGATCTTTTTTTTGTTA
GTTCATTTTGGCGTTTCATCTTTCATTACTAACTTCAACGCAAAATTTTTTTTTTTTTGATTTCTCTTTA
CAGTCGGTCAAGCTGGTTGTCAGATTGGTAATGCCTGTTGGGAATTATATTCCCTTGAGCACGGTATTAA
GCCGGATGGACATCTAGAAGATGGCCTTTCAAAGCCGCATCATCACCATCATCACAAGGGAGGAGAAGAG
GG
