[The description below was written by a language model from this plasmid's Addgene catalogue record.]
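Description:
pRS426-TUB1-internal6xHis - human TUBA1a Cterminal tail is a yeast expression plasmid built on the pRS426 backbone, an episomal E. coli/S. cerevisiae shuttle vector. In bacteria it is maintained at high copy under ampicillin selection, and in yeast it is selected through its URA marker, which complements uracil auxotrophy. pRS426-series vectors conventionally carry a 2μ origin for multicopy maintenance in yeast, although no feature table is provided here to confirm the individual backbone elements.

The insert, about 1.5 kb and cloned between retained BamHI and XhoI sites, encodes a chimeric alpha tubulin. Residues 1–440 come from budding yeast TUB1 (YML085C), and the sequence from residue 441 to the stop codon is replaced with the C-terminal tail of human TUBA1a. A 6xHis tag is placed internally in the protein rather than at either end, which provides a handle for metal-affinity purification while leaving the engineered C-terminal tail free. Expression is driven by a GAL promoter, so production of the chimera can be induced with galactose; the record does not specify which GAL promoter is used.

The stated purpose is expression of this yeast-core, human-tail alpha tubulin. The associated publication concerns how tubulin isotypes and post-translational modifications regulate microtubule motors. This is consistent with using the construct to produce recombinant tubulin with a defined human tail sequence, since the C-terminal tails are where much of the isotype variation and modification of tubulin occurs. The record does not describe any partner beta tubulin construct.
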