Addgene plasmid #60392: pRS426-TUB1-internal6xHis - human TUBA1a Cterminal tail
Purpose: Expression of chimeric yeast alpha tubulin (TUB1) - internal 6xHis with human alpha tubulin Cterminal tail (TUBA1a) using a GAL promoter
Depositing lab: Ron Vale. Depositing organization: University of California, San Francisco (UCSF). Publication: Regulation of microtubule motors by tubulin isotypes and post-translational modifications. Sirajuddin M, Rice LM, Vale RD. Nat Cell Biol. 2014 Apr;16(4):335-44. doi: 10.1038/ncb2920. Epub 2014 Mar 16. PubMed 24633327.
Backbone
  Vector backbone: pRS426
  Vector type: Yeast Expression
  Selectable markers: URA marker for yeast
Growth in bacteria
  Bacterial resistance: Ampicillin, 100 μg/mL
  Growth temperature: 37°C
  Growth strain: Top10
  Copy number: High Copy
Gene/Insert
  Gene/Insert name: TUB1 (alt name: Yeast alpha Tubulin - human TUBA1a Cterminal tail)
  Species: S. cerevisiae (budding yeast), Synthetic
  Insert size (bp): 1500
  Mutation: internal 6xHis (see supplement figure 4), amino acid 1-440 yeast TUB1, 441-stop is from human TUBA1a amino acids
  Entrez Gene: TUB1 (a.k.a. YML085C)
  Promoter: GAL
  Cloning method: Restriction Enzyme; 5′ cloning site BamHI (not destroyed); 3′ cloning site XhoI (not destroyed)
  Sequencing primers: 5′ aacgtcaaggagaaaaaacc; 3′ gggagggcgtgaatgtaagc
Terms and licenses: Academic/Nonprofit Terms; Industry Terms: Not Available to Industry
How to cite: pRS426-TUB1-internal6xHis - human TUBA1a Cterminal tail was a gift from Ron Vale (Addgene plasmid # 60392 ; http://n2t.net/addgene:60392 ; RRID:Addgene_60392)
